Features (pLannotate 1.2.2; 19 found; start..end, strand, type, name):
      1..141     -  repeat_region  AAV2 ITR: inverted terminal repeat of adeno-associated virus serotype 2 inverted
    234..537     +  enhancer       CMV enhancer: human cytomegalovirus immediate early enhancer
    539..816     +  promoter       chicken β-actin promoter: No description available
    818..1835    +  intron         chimeric intron: chimera between introns from chicken β-actin and rabbit β-globin
   1939..1972    +  protein_bind   loxP: Cre-mediated recombination occurs in the 8-bp core sequence (GCATACAT). Cre recombinase
   1983..2016    +  protein_bind   lox2272: Cre-mediated recombination occurs in the 8-bp core sequence (GGATACTT). lox2272 sites are compatible with each other, but incompatible with loxP or loxN sites (Lee and Saito, 1988). Cre recombinase
   2030..2725    -  CDS            mScarlet: mScarlet is a basic (constitutively fluorescent) red fluorescent protein published in 2016, derived from synthetic construct. It has moderate acid sensitivity.
   2743..2776    -  protein_bind   loxP: Cre-mediated recombination occurs in the 8-bp core sequence (GCATACAT). Cre recombinase
   2787..2820    -  protein_bind   lox2272: Cre-mediated recombination occurs in the 8-bp core sequence (GGATACTT). lox2272 sites are compatible with each other, but incompatible with loxP or loxN sites (Lee and Saito, 1988). Cre recombinase
   2844..3432    +  misc_feature   WPRE: woodchuck hepatitis virus posttranscriptional regulatory element
   3473..3680    +  polyA_signal   bGH poly(A) signal: bovine growth hormone polyadenylation signal
   3703..3843    +  repeat_region  AAV2 ITR: inverted terminal repeat of adeno-associated virus serotype 2 inverted
   3848..3899    -  misc_feature   bom (fragment): basis of mobility region from pBR322
   3918..4298    +  rep_origin     M13 ori (sequence partly withheld): M13 bacteriophage origin of replication; arrow indicates direction of (+) strand synthesis
   4374..4423    -  misc_feature   bom (fragment): basis of mobility region from pBR322
   4525..4560    -  CDS            rop (fragment): Rop protein, which maintains plasmids at low copy number; rop
   4655..4759    +  promoter       AmpR promoter: bla
   4760..5620    +  CDS            AmpR: β-lactamase; bla; confers resistance to ampicillin, carbenicillin, and related antibiotics
   5791..6379    +  rep_origin     ori: high-copy-number ColE1/pMB1/pBR322/pUC origin of replication
>Addgene plasmid | AAV pCAG-FLEX-mScarlet-WPRE | analyzer sequence | sequence record 181816
CCTGCAGGCAGCTGCGCGCTCGCTCGCTCACTGAGGCCGCCCGGGCAAAGCCCGGGCGTCGGGCGACCTT
TGGTCGCCCGGCCTCAGTGAGCGAGCGAGCGCGCAGAGAGGGAGTGGCCAACTCCATCACTAGGGGTTCC
TGCGGCCGCACGCGAAACAATTCTGCAGGAATCTAGTTATTAATAGTAATCAATTACGGGGTCATTAGTT
CATAGCCCATATATGGAGTTCCGCGTTACATAACTTACGGTAAATGGCCCGCCTGGCTGACCGCCCAACG
ACCCCCGCCCATTGACGTCAATAATGACGTATGTTCCCATAGTAACGCCAATAGGGACTTTCCATTGACG
TCAATGGGTGGAGTATTTACGGTAAACTGCCCACTTGGCAGTACATCAAGTGTATCATATGCCAAGTACG
CCCCCTATTGACGTCAATGACGGTAAATGGCCCGCCTGGCATTATGCCCAGTACATGACCTTATGGGACT
TTCCTACTTGGCAGTACATCTACGTATTAGTCATCGCTATTACCATGGTCGAGGTGAGCCCCACGTTCTG
CTTCACTCTCCCCATCTCCCCCCCCTCCCCACCCCCAATTTTGTATTTATTTATTTTTTAATTATTTTGT
GCAGCGATGGGGGCGGGGGGGGGGGGGGGGCGCGCGCCAGGCGGGGCGGGGCGGGGCGAGGGGCGGGGCG
GGGCGAGGCGGAGAGGTGCGGCGGCAGCCAATCAGAGCGGCGCGCTCCGAAAGTTTCCTTTTATGGCGAG
GCGGCGGCGGCGGCGGCCCTATAAAAAGCGAAGCGCGCGGCGGGCGGGGAGTCGCTGCGACGCTGCCTTC
GCCCCGTGCCCCGCTCCGCCGCCGCCTCGCGCCGCCCGCCCCGGCTCTGACTGACCGCGTTACTCCCACA
GGTGAGCGGGCGGGACGGCCCTTCTCCTCCGGGCTGTAATTAGCGCTTGGTTTAATGACGGCTTGTTTCT
TTTCTGTGGCTGCGTGAAAGCCTTGAGGGGCTCCGGGAGGGCCCTTTGTGCGGGGGGAGCGGCTCGGGGG
GTGCGTGCGTGTGTGTGTGCGTGGGGAGCGCCGCGTGCGGCTCCGCGCTGCCCGGCGGCTGTGAGCGCTG
CGGGCGCGGCGCGGGGCTTTGTGCGCTCCGCAGTGTGCGCGAGGGGAGCGCGGCCGGGGGCGGTGCCCCG
CGGTGCGGGGGGGGCTGCGAGGGGAACAAAGGCTGCGTGCGGGGTGTGTGCGTGGGGGGGTGAGCAGGGG
GTGTGGGCGCGTCGGTCGGGCTGCAACCCCCCCTGCACCCCCCTCCCCGAGTTGCTGAGCACGGCCCGGC
TTCGGGTGCGGGGCTCCGTACGGGGCGTGGCGCGGGGCTCGCCGTGCCGGGCGGGGGGTGGCGGCAGGTG
GGGGTGCCGGGCGGGGCGGGGCCGCCTCGGGCCGGGGAGGGCTCGGGGGAGGGGCGCGGCGGCCCCCGGA
GCGCCGGCGGCTGTCGAGGCGCGGCGAGCCGCAGCCATTGCCTTTTATGGTAATCGTGCGAGAGGGCGCA
GGGACTTCCTTTGTCCCAAATCTGTGCGGAGCCGAAATCTGGGAGGCGCCGCCGCACCCCCTCTAGCGGG
CGCGGGGCGAAGCGGTGCGGCGCCGGCAGGAAGGAAATGGGCGGGGAGGGCCTTCGTGCGTCGCCGCGCC
GCCGTCCCCTTCTCCCTCTCCAGCCTCGGGGCTGTCCGCGGGGGGACGGCTGCCTTCGGGGGGGACGGGG
CAGGGCGGGGTTCGGCTTCTGGCGTGTGACCGGCGGCTCTAGAGCCTCTGCTAACCATGTTCATGCCTTC
TTCTTTTTCCTACAGCTCCTGGGCAACGTGCTGGTTATTGTGCTGTCTCATCATTTTGGCAAAGAATTGA
TTTGATACCGCGGGCCCCGCGTGGACGGTACCCTTCAGGTCGACGTCGATAACTTCGTATAGCATACATT
ATACGAAGTTATCCGAATCGCAATAACTTCGTATAGGATACTTTATACGAAGTTATTTGGCGCGCCTGAC
TTGTACAGCTCGTCCATGCCGCCGGTGGAGTGGCGGCCCTCGGAGCGTTCGTACTGTTCCACCACGGTGT
AGTCCTCGTTGTGGGAGGTGATGTCCAACTTGCGGTCGACGTTGTAGGCGCCGGGCATCTGCACGGGCTT
CTTGGCCTTGTAGGTGGTCTTGAAGTCCGCCAGGTAGCGGCCGCCGTCCTTCAGGCGCAGGGCCATCTTA
ATGTCGCCCTTCAGCACGCCGTCCTCGGGGTACAACCGCTCGGTGGACGCTTCCCAGCCCATTGTCTTCT
TCTGCATTACGGGGCCGTCAGGAGGGAAGTTGGTGCCGCGGAGCTTCACCTTGTAGATCAGGGTGCCGTC
CTCCAGGGAGGTGTCCTGGGTCACGGTCACGGCGCCGCCGTCCTCGAAGTTCATCACGCGCTCCCACTTG
AAGCCCTCGGGGAAGGACTGCTTATAGTAGTCGGGGATGTCGGCGGGGTGCTTGGTGAAGGCCCTGGAGC
CGTACATGAACTGAGGGGACAGGATGTCCCAGGAGAAGGGCAGGGGGCCACCCTTGGTCACCTTCAGCTT
GGCGGTCTGGGTGCCCTCGTAGGGGCGGCCCTCGCCCTCGCCCTCGATCTCGAACTCGTGGCCGTTCATG
GAGCCCTCCATGTGCACCTTGAACCGCATGAACTCCTTGATCACTGCCTCGCCCTTGCTCACCATGCCAC
CGGCCGGCCTTGATAACTTCGTATAATGTATGCTATACGAAGTTATCCGAATCGCAATAACTTCGTATAA
AGTATCCTATACGAAGTTATCGAAGATCATCAAGCTTATCGATAATCAACCTCTGGATTACAAAATTTGT
GAAAGATTGACTGGTATTCTTAACTATGTTGCTCCTTTTACGCTATGTGGATACGCTGCTTTAATGCCTT
TGTATCATGCTATTGCTTCCCGTATGGCTTTCATTTTCTCCTCCTTGTATAAATCCTGGTTGCTGTCTCT
TTATGAGGAGTTGTGGCCCGTTGTCAGGCAACGTGGCGTGGTGTGCACTGTGTTTGCTGACGCAACCCCC
ACTGGTTGGGGCATTGCCACCACCTGTCAGCTCCTTTCCGGGACTTTCGCTTTCCCCCTCCCTATTGCCA
CGGCGGAACTCATCGCCGCCTGCCTTGCCCGCTGCTGGACAGGGGCTCGGCTGTTGGGCACTGACAATTC
CGTGGTGTTGTCGGGGAAATCATCGTCCTTTCCTTGGCTGCTCGCCTATGTTGCCACCTGGATTCTGCGC
GGGACGTCCTTCTGCTACGTCCCTTCGGCCCTCAATCCAGCGGACCTTCCTTCCCGCGGCCTGCTGCCGG
CTCTGCGGCCTCTTCCGCGTCTTCGCCTTCGCCCTCAGACGAGTCGGATCTCCCTTTGGGCCGCCTCCCC
GCATCGATACCGAGCGCTGCTCGAGAGATCGATCTGCCTCGACTGTGCCTTCTAGTTGCCAGCCATCTGT
TGTTTGCCCCTCCCCCGTGCCTTCCTTGACCCTGGAAGGTGCCACTCCCACTGTCCTTTCCTAATAAAAT
GAGGAAATTGCATCGCATTGTCTGAGTAGGTGTCATTCTATTCTGGGGGGTGGGGTGGGGCAGGACAGCA
AGGGGGAGGATTGGGAAGACAATAGCAGGCATGCTGGGGACACGTGCGGACCGAGCGGCCGCAGGAACCC
CTAGTGATGGAGTTGGCCACTCCCTCTCTGCGCGCTCGCTCGCTCACTGAGGCCGGGCGACCAAAGGTCG
CCCGACGCCCGGGCTTTGCCCGGGCGGCCTCAGTGAGCGAGCGAGCGCGCAGCTGCCTGCAGGGGCGCCT
GATGCGGTATTTTCTCCTTACGCATCTGTGCGGTATTTCACACCGCATA
[142 nt withheld, positions 3900-4041]
C
[141 nt withheld, positions 4043-4183]
CCTTTGACGTTGGAGTCCACGTTCTTT
[37 nt withheld, positions 4211-4247]
ACCCTATCTCGGGCTATTCTTTTGATTTATAAGGGATTTTGCCGATTTCGGCCTATTGGTTAAAAAATGA
GCTGATTTAACAAAAATTTAACGCGAATTTTAACAAAATATTAACGTTTACAATTTTATGGTGCACTCTC
AGTACAATCTGCTCTGATGCCGCATAGTTAAGCCAGCCCCGACACCCGCCAACACCCGCTGACGCGCCCT
GACGGGCTTGTCTGCTCCCGGCATCCGCTTACAGACAAGCTGTGACCGTCTCCGGGAGCTGCATGTGTCA
GAGGTTTTCACCGTCATCACCGAAACGCGCGAGACGAAAGGGCCTCGTGATACGCCTATTTTTATAGGTT
AATGTCATGATAATAATGGTTTCTTAGACGTCAGGTGGCACTTTTCGGGGAAATGTGCGCGGAACCCCTA
TTTGTTTATTTTTCTAAATACATTCAAATATGTATCCGCTCATGAGACAATAACCCTGATAAATGCTTCA
ATAATATTGAAAAAGGAAGAGTATGAGTATTCAACATTTCCGTGTCGCCCTTATTCCCTTTTTTGCGGCA
TTTTGCCTTCCTGTTTTTGCTCACCCAGAAACGCTGGTGAAAGTAAAAGATGCTGAAGATCAGTTGGGTG
CACGAGTGGGTTACATCGAACTGGATCTCAACAGCGGTAAGATCCTTGAGAGTTTTCGCCCCGAAGAACG
TTTTCCAATGATGAGCACTTTTAAAGTTCTGCTATGTGGCGCGGTATTATCCCGTATTGACGCCGGGCAA
GAGCAACTCGGTCGCCGCATACACTATTCTCAGAATGACTTGGTTGAGTACTCACCAGTCACAGAAAAGC
ATCTTACGGATGGCATGACAGTAAGAGAATTATGCAGTGCTGCCATAACCATGAGTGATAACACTGCGGC
CAACTTACTTCTGACAACGATCGGAGGACCGAAGGAGCTAACCGCTTTTTTGCACAACATGGGGGATCAT
GTAACTCGCCTTGATCGTTGGGAACCGGAGCTGAATGAAGCCATACCAAACGACGAGCGTGACACCACGA
TGCCTGTAGCAATGGCAACAACGTTGCGCAAACTATTAACTGGCGAACTACTTACTCTAGCTTCCCGGCA
ACAATTAATAGACTGGATGGAGGCGGATAAAGTTGCAGGACCACTTCTGCGCTCGGCCCTTCCGGCTGGC
TGGTTTATTGCTGATAAATCTGGAGCCGGTGAGCGTGGGTCTCGCGGTATCATTGCAGCACTGGGGCCAG
ATGGTAAGCCCTCCCGTATCGTAGTTATCTACACGACGGGGAGTCAGGCAACTATGGATGAACGAAATAG
ACAGATCGCTGAGATAGGTGCCTCACTGATTAAGCATTGGTAACTGTCAGACCAAGTTTACTCATATATA
CTTTAGATTGATTTAAAACTTCATTTTTAATTTAAAAGGATCTAGGTGAAGATCCTTTTTGATAATCTCA
TGACCAAAATCCCTTAACGTGAGTTTTCGTTCCACTGAGCGTCAGACCCCGTAGAAAAGATCAAAGGATC
TTCTTGAGATCCTTTTTTTCTGCGCGTAATCTGCTGCTTGCAAACAAAAAAACCACCGCTACCAGCGGTG
GTTTGTTTGCCGGATCAAGAGCTACCAACTCTTTTTCCGAAGGTAACTGGCTTCAGCAGAGCGCAGATAC
CAAATACTGTCCTTCTAGTGTAGCCGTAGTTAGGCCACCACTTCAAGAACTCTGTAGCACCGCCTACATA
CCTCGCTCTGCTAATCCTGTTACCAGTGGCTGCTGCCAGTGGCGATAAGTCGTGTCTTACCGGGTTGGAC
TCAAGACGATAGTTACCGGATAAGGCGCAGCGGTCGGGCTGAACGGGGGGTTCGTGCACACAGCCCAGCT
TGGAGCGAACGACCTACACCGAACTGAGATACCTACAGCGTGAGCTATGAGAAAGCGCCACGCTTCCCGA
AGGGAGAAAGGCGGACAGGTATCCGGTAAGCGGCAGGGTCGGAACAGGAGAGCGCACGAGGGAGCTTCCA
GGGGGAAACGCCTGGTATCTTTATAGTCCTGTCGGGTTTCGCCACCTCTGACTTGAGCGTCGATTTTTGT
GATGCTCGTCAGGGGGGCGGAGCCTATGGAAAAACGCCAGCAACGCGGCCTTTTTACGGTTCCTGGCCTT
TTGCTGGCCTTTTGCTCACATGT
